>Addgene plasmid #67000 | pMAL-c5X-BRT17 | depositor full sequence | sequence record 115441 | Full Sequence
CCGACACCATCGAATGGTGCAAAACCTTTCGCGGTATGGCATGATAGCGCCCGGAAGAGAGTCAATTCAG
GGTGGTGAATGTGAAACCAGTAACGTTATACGATGTCGCAGAGTATGCCGGTGTCTCTTATCAGACCGTT
TCCCGCGTGGTGAACCAGGCCAGCCACGTTTCTGCGAAAACGCGGGAAAAAGTGGAAGCGGCGATGGCGG
AGCTGAATTACATTCCCAACCGCGTGGCACAACAACTGGCGGGCAAACAGTCGTTGCTGATTGGCGTTGC
CACCTCCAGTCTGGCCCTGCACGCGCCGTCGCAAATTGTCGCGGCGATTAAATCTCGCGCCGATCAACTG
GGTGCCAGCGTGGTGGTGTCGATGGTAGAACGAAGCGGCGTCGAAGCCTGTAAAGCGGCGGTGCACAATC
TTCTCGCGCAACGCGTCAGTGGGCTGATCATTAACTATCCGCTGGATGACCAGGATGCCATTGCTGTGGA
AGCTGCCTGCACTAATGTTCCGGCGTTATTTCTTGATGTCTCTGACCAGACACCCATCAACAGTATTATT
TTCTCCCATGAAGACGGTACGCGACTGGGCGTGGAGCATCTGGTCGCATTGGGTCACCAGCAAATCGCGC
TGTTAGCGGGCCCATTAAGTTCTGTCTCGGCGCGTCTGCGTCTGGCTGGCTGGCATAAATATCTCACTCG
CAATCAAATTCAGCCGATAGCGGAACGGGAAGGCGACTGGAGTGCCATGTCCGGTTTTCAACAAACCATG
CAAATGCTGAATGAGGGCATCGTTCCCACTGCGATGCTGGTTGCCAACGATCAGATGGCGCTGGGCGCAA
TGCGCGCCATTACCGAGTCCGGGCTGCGCGTTGGTGCGGATATTTCGGTAGTGGGATACGACGATACCGA
AGACAGCTCATGTTATATCCCGCCGTTAACCACCATCAAACAGGATTTTCGCCTGCTGGGGCAAACCAGC
GTGGACCGCTTGCTGCAACTCTCTCAGGGCCAGGCGGTGAAGGGCAATCAGCTGTTGCCCGTCTCACTGG
TGAAAAGAAAAACCACCCTGGCGCCCAATACGCAAACCGCCTCTCCCCGCGCGTTGGCCGATTCATTAAT
GCAGCTGGCACGACAGGTTTCCCGACTGGAAAGCGGGCAGTGAGCGCAACGCAATTAATGTAAGTTAGCT
CACTCATTAGGCACAATTCTCATGTTTGACAGCTTATCATCGACTGCACGGTGCACCAATGCTTCTGGCG
TCAGGCAGCCATCGGAAGCTGTGGTATGGCTGTGCAGGTCGTAAATCACTGCATAATTCGTGTCGCTCAA
GGCGCACTCCCGTTCTGGATAATGTTTTTTGCGCCGACATCATAACGGTTCTGGCAAATATTCTGAAATG
AGCTGTTGACAATTAATCATCGGCTCGTATAATGTGTGGAATTGTGAGCGGATAACAATTTCACACAGGA
AACAGCCAGTCCGTTTAGGTGTTTTCACGAGCAATTGACCAACAAGGACCATAGATTATGAAAATCGAAG
AAGGTAAACTGGTAATCTGGATTAACGGCGATAAAGGCTATAACGGTCTCGCTGAAGTCGGTAAGAAATT
CGAGAAAGATACCGGAATTAAAGTCACCGTTGAGCATCCGGATAAACTGGAAGAGAAATTCCCACAGGTT
GCGGCAACTGGCGATGGCCCTGACATTATCTTCTGGGCACACGACCGCTTTGGTGGCTACGCTCAATCTG
GCCTGTTGGCTGAAATCACCCCGGACAAAGCGTTCCAGGACAAGCTGTATCCGTTTACCTGGGATGCCGT
ACGTTACAACGGCAAGCTGATTGCTTACCCGATCGCTGTTGAAGCGTTATCGCTGATTTATAACAAAGAT
CTGCTGCCGAACCCGCCAAAAACCTGGGAAGAGATCCCGGCGCTGGATAAAGAACTGAAAGCGAAAGGTA
AGAGCGCGCTGATGTTCAACCTGCAAGAACCGTACTTCACCTGGCCGCTGATTGCTGCTGACGGGGGTTA
TGCGTTCAAGTATGAAAACGGCAAGTACGACATTAAAGACGTGGGCGTGGATAACGCTGGCGCGAAAGCG
GGTCTGACCTTCCTGGTTGACCTGATTAAAAACAAACACATGAATGCAGACACCGATTACTCCATCGCAG
AAGCTGCCTTTAATAAAGGCGAAACAGCGATGACCATCAACGGCCCGTGGGCATGGTCCAACATCGACAC
CAGCAAAGTGAATTATGGTGTAACGGTACTGCCGACCTTCAAGGGTCAACCATCCAAACCGTTCGTTGGC
GTGCTGAGCGCAGGTATTAACGCCGCCAGTCCGAACAAAGAGCTGGCAAAAGAGTTCCTCGAAAACTATC
TGCTGACTGATGAAGGTCTGGAAGCGGTTAATAAAGACAAACCGCTGGGTGCCGTAGCGCTGAAGTCTTA
CGAGGAAGAGTTGGTGAAAGATCCGCGTATTGCCGCCACTATGGAAAACGCCCAGAAAGGTGAAATCATG
CCGAACATCCCGCAGATGTCCGCTTTCTGGTATGCCGTGCGTACTGCGGTGATCAACGCCGCCAGCGGTC
GTCAGACTGTCGATGAAGCCCTGAAAGACGCGCAGACTAATTCGAGCTCGAACAACAACAACAATAACAA
TAACAACAACCTCGGGATCGAGGGAAGGTCTTCCGGTGGTGGAGCAGGTAACGACACATTATATGGAGGC
GCAGGTAATGATACTTTGTACGGTGGAGCGGGCAACGATACGCTTTATGGCGGTGCCGGAAATGATACAT
TATACGGGGGCGCGGGAAATGACACCCTTTATGGAGGGGCCGGGAACGATACCTTATATGGCGGAGCTGG
TAATGATACGTTATATGGTGGAGCCGGTAATGATACACTATACGGTGGTGCAGGAAATGATACTTTATAT
GGGGGAGCAGGCAATGATACTCTTTATGGTGGTGCTGGTAACGATACTCTCTACGGAGGTGCGGGTAATG
ACACACTTTACGGCGGGGCAGGGAATGACACTCTGTATGGGGGTGCTGGGAATGATACCTTGTATGGTGG
CGCTGGCAATGACACGTTGTATGGAGGTGCTGGAAATGATACCCTCTATGGTGGGGCTGGAAACGATACA
TTGTATATCAACGCGGGGGCGGACCAGCTGTGGTTCGCGCGCCAGGGCAACGACCTGGAGATCCGCATTC
TCGGCACCGACGATGCACTTACCGTGCACGACTGGTATCGCGACGCCGATCACCGGGTGGAAATCATCCA
TGCCGCCAACCAGGCGGTAGACCAGGCAGGCATCGAAAAGCTGGTCGAGGCAATGGCGCAGTATCCGGAC
GGCTCGGGACATCATCACCACCATCATTAATAATGAAAGCTTCAAATAAGACGAAAGGCTCAGTCGAAAG
ACTGGGCCTTTCGTTTTATCTGTTGTTTGTCGGTGAACGCTCTCCTGAGTAGGACAAATCCGCCGGGAGC
GGATTTGAACGTTGCGAAGCAACGGCCCGGAGGGTGGCGGGCAGGACGCCCGCCATAAACTGCCAGGCAT
CAAATTAAGCAGAAGGCCATCCTGACGGATGGCCTTTTTGCGTTTCTACAAACTCTTTCGGTCCGTTGTT
TATTTTTCTAAATACATTCAAATATGTATCCGCTCATGAGACAATAACCCTGATAAATGCTTCAATAATA
TTGAAAAAGGAAGAGTATGAGTATTCAACATTTCCGTGTCGCCCTTATTCCCTTTTTTGCGGCATTTTGC
CTTCCTGTTTTTGCTCACCCAGAAACGCTGGTGAAAGTAAAAGATGCTGAAGATCAGTTGGGTGCACGAG
TGGGTTACATCGAACTGGATCTCAACAGCGGTAAGATCCTTGAGAGTTTTCGCCCCGAAGAACGTTTCCC
AATGATGAGCACTTTTAAAGTTCTGCTATGTGGCGCGGTATTATCCCGTGTTGACGCCGGGCAAGAGCAA
CTCGGTCGCCGCATACACTATTCTCAGAATGACTTGGTTGAGTACTCACCAGTCACAGAAAAGCATCTTA
CGGATGGCATGACAGTAAGAGAATTATGCAGTGCTGCCATAACCATGAGTGATAACACTGCGGCCAACTT
ACTTCTGACAACGATCGGAGGACCGAAGGAGCTAACCGCTTTTTTGCACAACATGGGGGATCATGTAACT
CGCCTTGATCGTTGGGAACCGGAGCTGAATGAAGCCATACCAAACGACGAGCGTGACACCACGATGCCTG
TAGCAATGGCAACAACGTTGCGCAAACTATTAACTGGCGAACTACTTACTCTAGCTTCCCGGCAACAATT
AATAGACTGGATGGAGGCGGATAAAGTTGCAGGACCACTTCTGCGCTCGGCCCTTCCGGCTGGCTGGTTT
ATTGCTGATAAATCTGGAGCCGGTGAGCGTGGGTCTCGCGGTATCATTGCAGCACTGGGGCCAGATGGTA
AGCCCTCCCGTATCGTAGTTATCTACACGACGGGGAGTCAGGCAACTATGGATGAACGAAATAGACAGAT
CGCTGAGATAGGTGCCTCACTGATTAAGCATTGGTAACTGTCAGACCAAGTTTACTCATATATACTTTAG
ATTGATTTCCTTAGGACTGAGCGTCAACCCCGTAGAAAAGATCAAAGGATCTTCTTGAGATCCTTTTTTT
CTGCGCGTAATCTGCTGCTTGCAAACAAAAAAACCACCGCTACCAGCGGTGGTTTGTTTGCCGGATCAAG
AGCTACCAACTCTTTTTCCGAAGGTAACTGGCTTCAGCAGAGCGCAGATACCAAATACTGTCCTTCTAGT
GTAGCCGTAGTTAGGCCACCACTTCAAGAACTCTGTAGCACCGCCTACATACCTCGCTCTGCTAATCCTG
TTACCAGTGGCTGCTGCCAGTGGCGATAAGTCGTGTCTTACCGGGTTGGACTCAAGACGATAGTTACCGG
ATAAGGCGCAGCGGTCGGGCTGAACGGGGGGTTCGTGCACACAGCCCAGCTTGGAGCGAACGACCTACAC
CGAACTGAGATACCTACAGCGTGAGCTATGAGAAAGCGCCACGCTTCCCGAAGGGAGAAAGGCGGACAGG
TATCCGGTAAGCGGCAGGGTCGGAACAGGAGAGCGCACGAGGGAGCTTCCAGGGGGAAACGCCTGGTATC
TTTATAGTCCTGTCGGGTTTCGCCACCTCTGACTTGAGCGTCGATTTTTGTGATGCTCGTCAGGGGGGCG
GAGCCTATGGAAAAACGCCAGCAACGCGGCCTTTTTACGGTTCCTGGCCTTTTGCTGGCCTTTTGCTCAC
ATGTTCTTTCCTGCGTTATCCCCTGATTCTGTGGATAACCGTATTACCGCCTTTGAGTGAGCTGATACCG
CTCGCCGCAGCCGAACGACCGAGCGCAGCGAGTCAGTGAGCGAGGAAGCGGAAGAGCGCCTGATGCGGTA
TTTTCTCCTTACGCATCTGTGCGGTATTTCACACCGCATATAAGGTGCACTGTGACTGGGTCATGGCTGC
GCCCCGACACCCGCCAACACCCGCTGACGCGCCCTGACGGGCTTGTCTGCTCCCGGCATCCGCTTACAGA
CAAGCTGTGACCGTCTCCGGGAGCTGCATGTGTCAGAGGTTTTCACCGTCATCACCGAAACGCGCGAGGC
AGCTGCGGTAAAGCTCATCAGCGTGGTCGTGCAGCGATTCACAGATGTCTGCCTGTTCATCCGCGTCCAG
CTCGTTGAGTTTCTCCAGAAGCGTTAATGTCTGGCTTCTGATAAAGCGGGCCATGTTAAGGGCGGTTTTT
TCCTGTTTGGTCACTGATGCCTCCGTGTAAGGGGGATTTCTGTTCATGGGGGTAATGATACCGATGAAAC
GAGAGAGGATGCTCACGATACGGGTTACTGATGATGAACATGCCCGGTTACTGGAACGTTGTGAGGGTAA
ACAACTGGCGGTATGGATGCGGCGGGACCAGAGAAAAATCACTCAGGGTCAATGCCAGCGCTTCGTTAAT
ACAGATGTAGGTGTTCCACAGGGTAGCCAGCAGCATCCTGCGATGCAGATCCGGAACATAATGGTGCAGG
GCGCTGACTTCCGCGTTTCCAGACTTTACGAAACACGGAAACCGAAGACCATTCATGTTGTTGCTCAGGT
CGCAGACGTTTTGCAGCAGCAGTCGCTTCACGTTCGCTCGCGTATCGGTGATTCATTCTGCTAACCAGTA
AGGCAACCCCGCCAGCCTAGCCGGGTCCTCAACGACAGGAGCACGATCATGCGCACCCGTGGCCAGGACC
CAACGCTGCCCGAAATT
Features (pLannotate 1.2.2; 17 found; start..end, strand, type, name):
      3..80      +  promoter       lacIq promoter: lacI (mutant); In the lacIq allele, a single base change in the promoter boosts expression of the lacI gene about 10-fold.
     81..1163    +  CDS            lacI: lac repressor; lacI; The lac repressor binds to the lac operator to inhibit transcription in E. coli. This inhibition can be relieved by adding lactose or isopropyl-β-D-thiogalactopyranoside (IPTG).
   1176..1197    +  protein_bind   CAP binding site: CAP binding activates transcription in the presence of cAMP. E. coli catabolite activator protein
   1216..1233    +  promoter       tet promoter (fragment): E. coli promoter for tetracycline efflux protein gene
   1406..1434    +  promoter       tac promoter: strong E. coli promoter; hybrid between the trp and lac UV5 promoters
   1442..1458    +  protein_bind   lac operator: The lac repressor binds to the lac operator to inhibit transcription in E. coli. This inhibition can be relieved by adding lactose or isopropyl-β-D-thiogalactopyranoside (IPTG). lac repressor encoded by lacI
   1528..2628    +  CDS            MBP: maltose binding protein from E. coli; malE (mutated); This version of the gene does not encode a signal sequence, so MBP will remain in the cytosol.
   3181..3360    +  CDS            cya (fragment): CYAA_BORP1 - Also known as cyaA. Experimental evidence at protein level: Swiss-Prot protein existence level 1. This adenylate cyclase belongs to a special class of bacterial toxin. It causes whooping cough by acting on mammalian cells by elevating cAMP-concentration and thus disrupts normal cell function. From Bordetella pertussis (strain ATCC 9797 / DSM 5571 / NCTC 10739 / 18323).
   3403..3489    +  terminator     rrnB T1 terminator: Escherichia coli rrnB; transcription terminator T1 from the E. coli rrnB gene
   3581..3608    +  terminator     rrnB T2 terminator: transcription terminator T2 from the E. coli rrnB gene
   3655..3726    +  promoter       AmpR promoter: bla
   3727..4587    +  CDS            AmpR: β-lactamase; bla; confers resistance to ampicillin, carbenicillin, and related antibiotics
   4675..5263    +  rep_origin     ori: high-copy-number ColE1/pMB1/pBR322/pUC origin of replication
   5449..5501    -  misc_feature   bom (fragment): basis of mobility region from pBR322
   5512..5531    -  misc_feature   bom (fragment): basis of mobility region from pBR322
   5633..5824    -  CDS            rop: Rop protein, which maintains plasmids at low copy number; rop
   5841..6221    +  CDS            YPB1_ECOLX: Protein predicted: Swiss-Prot protein existence level 4. From Escherichia coli.
