[The description below was written by a language model from this plasmid's Addgene catalogue record and pLannotate feature annotations shown in this document.]
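Description:
pMAL-c5X-BRT17 is a bacterial expression plasmid built on the pMAL-c5X backbone for producing a maltose-binding protein (MBP) fusion to a synthetic insert called BRT17 in E. coli. The sequenced record is 6,317 nt. It is selected with ampicillin through the bla (AmpR) gene and replicates from a ColE1/pMB1-type origin. The adjacent rop gene and pBR322-derived bom fragments are consistent with the low copy number listed in the catalogue entry.

Expression is driven by the hybrid tac promoter followed by a lac operator. The plasmid also carries lacI under the lacIq promoter, so the repressor keeps transcription off until it is induced with IPTG. The malE coding sequence lacks its signal peptide, so the fusion stays in the cytoplasm. According to the record, a Factor Xa cleavage site links MBP to the insert, allowing the carrier to be removed after amylose-affinity purification, and a His6 tag sits at the C terminus. Neither the cleavage site nor the His6 tag is annotated separately in the feature table. The rrnB T1 and T2 terminators close the transcription unit.

The BRT17 insert, added by Gibson assembly, is described only as synthetic, and the record does not state its composition. The automated annotation matches part of the region downstream of MBP to a fragment of the Bordetella pertussis adenylate cyclase toxin (cya). This suggests the insert resembles a segment of that protein, but the match covers only part of the insert. The associated publication concerns codon scrambling for the synthesis and amplification of genes encoding repetitive proteins, so the plasmid probably serves to express and purify one such repetitive polypeptide.
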