Addgene plasmid #67000: pMAL-c5X-BRT17
Purpose: Expresses malE-BRT17 in E. coli
Depositing lab: Ashutosh Chilkoti. Depositing organization: Duke University. Publication: Combinatorial codon scrambling enables scalable gene synthesis and amplification of repetitive proteins. Tang NC, Chilkoti A. Nat Mater. 2016 Jan 4. doi: 10.1038/nmat4521. PubMed 26726995.
Backbone
  Vector backbone: pMAL-c5X
  Backbone manufacturer: New England Biolabs
  Backbone size w/o insert (bp): 5677
  Vector type: Bacterial Expression
Growth in bacteria
  Bacterial resistance: Ampicillin, 100 μg/mL
  Growth temperature: 30°C
  Growth strain: DH5alpha
  Copy number: Low Copy
Gene/Insert
  Gene/Insert name: malE-BRT17
  Species: Synthetic
  Promoter: tac
  Tag / fusion protein: malE-Factor Xa (N terminal on backbone); His6 (C terminal on backbone)
  Cloning method: Gibson Cloning
  Sequencing primers: 5′ GGTCGTCAGACTGTCGATGAAGCC; 3′ TGTCCTACTCAGGAGAGCGTTCAC
Terms and licenses: Academic/Nonprofit Terms; Industry Terms: Not Available to Industry
How to cite: pMAL-c5X-BRT17 was a gift from Ashutosh Chilkoti (Addgene plasmid # 67000 ; http://n2t.net/addgene:67000 ; RRID:Addgene_67000)
