>Addgene plasmid #67000 | pMAL-c5X-BRT17 | addgene partial sequence | sequence record 118550 | Amp-R 5'-ATAATACCGCGCCACATAGC-3'
TTCTTCGGGGCGAAAACTCTCAAGGATCTTACCGCTGTTGAGATCCAGTTCGATGTAACCCACTCGTGCA
CCCAACTGATCTTCAGCATCTTTTACTTTCACCAGCGTTTCTGGGTGAGCAAAAACAGGAAGGCAAAATG
CCGCAAAAAAGGGAATAAGGGCGACACGGAAATGTTGAATACTCATACTCTTCCTTTTTCAATATTATTG
AAGCATTTATCAGGGTTATTGTCTCATGAGCGGATACATATTTGAATGTATTTAGAAAAATAAACAACGG
ACCGAAAGAGTTTGTAGAAACGCAAAAAGGCCATCCGTCAGGATGGCCTTCTGCTTAATTTGATGCCTGG
CAGTTTATGGCGGGCGTCCTGCCCGCCACCCTCCGGGCCGTTGCTTCGCAACGTTCAAATCCGCTCCCGG
CGGATTTGTCCTACTCAGGAGAGCGTTCACCGACAAACAACAGATAAAACGAAAGGCCCAGTCTTTCGAC
TGAGCCTTTCGTCTTATTTGAAGCTTTCATTATTAATGATGGTGGTGATGATGTCCCGAGCCGTCCGGAT
ACTGCGCCATTGCCTCGACCAGCTTTTCGATGCCTGCCT
