>Addgene plasmid #67000 | pMAL-c5X-BRT17 | addgene partial sequence | sequence record 118551 | MBP-F 5'-GATGAAGCCCTGAAAGACGCGCAG-3'
CAATAACAACAACCTCGGGATCGAAGGCAGGTCTTCCGGTGGTGGAGCAGGTAACGACACATTATATGGA
GGCGCAGGTAATGATACTTTGTACGGTGGAGCGGGCAACGATACGCTTTATGGCGGTGCCGGAAATGATA
CATTATACGGGGGCGCGGGAAATGACACCCTTTATGGAGGGGCCGGGAACGATACCTTATATGGCGGAGC
TGGTAATGATACGTTATATGGTGGAGCCGGTAATGATACACTATACGGTGGTGCAGGAAATGATACTTTA
TATGGGGGAGCAGGCAATGATACTCTTTATGGTGGTGCTGGTAACGATACTCTCTACGGAGGTGCGGGTA
ATGACACACTTTACGGCGGGGCAGGGAATGACACTCTGTATGGGGGTGCTGGGAATGATACCTTGTATGG
TGGCGCTGGCAATGACACGTTGTATGGAGGTGCTGGAAATGATACCCTCTATGGTGGGGCTGGAAACGAT
ACATTGTATATCAACGCGGGGGCGGACCAGCTGTGGTTCGCGCGCCAGGGCAACGACCTGGAGATCCGCA
TTCTCGGCACCGACGATGCACTTACCGTGCACGACTGGTATCGCGACGCCGATCACCGGGTGGAAATCAT
CCATGCCGCCAACCAGGCGGTAGACCAGGCAGGCATCGAAAAGCTGGTCGAGGCAATGGCGCAGTATCCG
GACGGCTCGGGACATCATCACCACCATCATTAATAATGAAAGCTTCAAATAAGACGAAAGGCTCAGTCGA
AA
